>Addgene plasmid #141237 | pAAV-Ef1a-FAS-GCaMP6f-WPRE | addgene full sequence | sequence record 431695 | Addgene NGS Result
CCTGCAGGCAGCTGCGCGCTCGCTCGCTCACTGAGGCCGCCCGGGCGTCGGGCGACCTTTGGTCGCCCGG
CCTCAGTGAGCGAGCGAGCGCGCAGAGAGGGAGTGGCCAACTCCATCACTAGGGGTTCCTGCGGCCGCAC
GCGTAAGCTTTGCAAAGATGGATAAAGTTTTAAACAGAGAGGAATCTTTGCAGCTAATGGACCTTCTAGG
TCTTGAAAGGAGTGGGAATTGGCTCCGGTGCCCGTCAGTGGGCAGAGCGCACATCGCCCACAGTCCCCGA
GAAGTTGGGGGGAGGGGTCGGCAATTGAACCGGTGCCTAGAGAAGGTGGCGCGGGGTAAACTGGGAAAGT
GATGTCGTGTACTGGCTCCGCCTTTTTCCCGAGGGTGGGGGAGAACCGTATATAAGTGCAGTAGTCGCCG
TGAACGTTCTTTTTCGCAACGGGTTTGCCGCCAGAACACAGGTAAGTGCCGTGTGTGGTTCCCGCGGGCC
TGGCCTCTTTACGGGTTATGGCCCTTGCGTGCCTTGAATTACTTCCACCTGGCTGCAGTACGTGATTCTT
GATCCCGAGCTTCGGGTTGGAAGTGGGTGGGAGAGTTCGAGGCCTTGCGCTTAAGGAGCCCCTTCGCCTC
GTGCTTGAGTTGAGGCCTGGCCTGGGCGCTGGGGCCGCCGCGTGCGAATCTGGTGGCACCTTCGCGCCTG
TCTCGCTGCTTTCGATAAGTCTCTAGCCATTTAAAATTTTTGATGACCTGCTGCGACGCTTTTTTTCTGG
CAAGATAGTCTTGTAAATGCGGGCCAAGATCTGCACACTGGTATTTCGGTTTTTGGGGCCGCGGGCGGCG
ACGGGGCCCGTGCGTCCCAGCGCACATGTTCGGCGAGGCGGGGCCTGCGAGCGCGGCCACCGAGAATCGG
ACGGGGGTAGTCTCAAGCTGGCCGGCCTGCTCTGGTGCCTGGCCTCGCGCCGCCGTGTATCGCCCCGCCC
TGGGCGGCAAGGCTGGCCCGGTCGGCACCAGTTGCGTGAGCGGAAAGATGGCCGCTTCCCGGCCCTGCTG
CAGGGAGCTCAAAATGGAGGACGCGGCGCTCGGGAGAGCGGGCGGGTGAGTCACCCACACAAAGGAAAAG
GGCCTTTCCGTCCTCAGCCGTCGCTTCATGTGACTCCACGGAGTACCGGGCGCCGTCCAGGCACCTCGAT
TAGTTCTCGAGCTTTTGGAGTACGTCGTCTTTAGGTTGGGGGGAGGGGTTTTATGCGATGGAGTTTCCCC
ACACTGAGTGGGTGGAGACTGAAGTTAGGCCAGCTTGGCACTTGATGTAATTCTCCTTGGAATTTGCCCT
TTTTGAGTTTGGATCTTGGTTCATTCTCAAGCCTCAGACAGTGGTTCAAAGTTTTTTTCTTCCATTTCAG
GTGTCGTGAGGTACCGGATCCTCTAGAGTCGACTCCGGAACAACTTCGTATATACCTTTCTATACGAAGT
TGTGGCGCGCCATGGGTTCTCATCATCATCATCATCATGGTATGGCTAGCATGACTGGTGGACAGCAAAT
GGGTCGGGATCTGTACGACGATGACGATAAGGATCTCGCCACCATGGTCGACTCATCACGTCGTAAGTGG
AATAAGACAGGTCACGCAGTCAGAGCTATAGGTCGGCTGAGCTCACTCGAGAACGTCTATATCAAGGCCG
ACAAGCAGAAGAACGGCATCAAGGCGAACTTCAAGATCCGCCACAACATCGAGGACGGCGGCGTGCAGCT
CGCCTACCACTACCAGCAGAACACCCCCATCGGCGACGGCCCCGTGCTGCTGCCCGACAACCACTACCTG
AGCGTGCAGTCCAAACTTTCGAAAGACCCCAACGAGAAGCGCGATCACATGGTCCTGCTGGAGTTCGTGA
CCGCCGCCGGGATCACTCTCGGCATGGACGAGCTGTACAAGGGCGGTACCGGAGGGAGCATGGTGAGCAA
GGGCGAGGAGCTGTTCACCGGGGTGGTGCCCATCCTGGTCGAGCTGGACGGCGACGTAAACGGCCACAAG
TTCAGCGTGTCCGGCGAGGGTGAGGGCGATGCCACCTACGGCAAGCTGACCCTGAAGTTCATCTGCACCA
CCGGCAAGCTGCCCGTGCCCTGGCCCACCCTCGTGACCACCCTGACCTACGGCGTGCAGTGCTTCAGCCG
CTACCCCGACCACATGAAGCAGCACGACTTCTTCAAGTCCGCCATGCCCGAAGGCTACATCCAGGAGCGC
ACCATCTTCTTCAAGGACGACGGCAACTACAAGACCCGCGCCGAGGTGAAGTTCGAGGGCGACACCCTGG
TGAACCGCATCGAGCTGAAGGGCATCGACTTCAAGGAGGACGGCAACATCCTGGGGCACAAGCTGGAGTA
CAACCTGCCGGACCAACTGACTGAAGAGCAGATCGCAGAATTTAAAGAGGAATTCTCCCTATTTGACAAG
GACGGGGATGGGACAATAACAACCAAGGAGCTGGGGACGGTGATGCGGTCTCTGGGGCAGAACCCCACAG
AAGCAGAGCTGCAGGACATGATCAATGAAGTAGATGCCGACGGTGACGGCACAATCGACTTCCCTGAGTT
CCTGACAATGATGGCAAGAAAAATGAAATACAGGGACACGGAAGAAGAAATTAGAGAAGCGTTCGGTGTG
TTTGATAAGGATGGCAATGGCTACATCAGTGCAGCAGAGCTTCGCCACGTGATGACAAACCTTGGAGAGA
AGTTAACAGATGAAGAGGTTGATGAAATGATCAGGGAAGCAGACATCGATGGGGATGGTCAGGTAAACTA
CGAAGAGTTTGTACAAATGATGACAGCGAAGGATAACGGCTAGCACAACTTCGTATATACCTTTCTATAC
GAAGTTGTGAATTCGATATCAAGCTTATCGATAATCAACCTCTGGATTACAAAATTTGTGAAAGATTGAC
TGGTATTCTTAACTATGTTGCTCCTTTTACGCTATGTGGATACGCTGCTTTAATGCCTTTGTATCATGCT
ATTGCTTCCCGTATGGCTTTCATTTTCTCCTCCTTGTATAAATCCTGGTTGCTGTCTCTTTATGAGGAGT
TGTGGCCCGTTGTCAGGCAACGTGGCGTGGTGTGCACTGTGTTTGCTGACGCAACCCCCACTGGTTGGGG
CATTGCCACCACCTGTCAGCTCCTTTCCGGGACTTTCGCTTTCCCCCTCCCTATTGCCACGGCGGAACTC
ATCGCCGCCTGCCTTGCCCGCTGCTGGACAGGGGCTCGGCTGTTGGGCACTGACAATTCCGTGGTGTTGT
CGGGGAAATCATCGTCCTTTCCTTGGCTGCTCGCCTATGTTGCCACCTGGATTCTGCGCGGGACGTCCTT
CTGCTACGTCCCTTCGGCCCTCAATCCAGCGGACCTTCCTTCCCGCGGCCTGCTGCCGGCTCTGCGGCCT
CTTCCGCGTCTTCGCCTTCGCCCTCAGACGAGTCGGATCTCCCTTTGGGCCGCCTCCCCGCATCGATACC
GAGCGCTGCTCGAGAGATCTACGGGTGGCATCCCTGTGACCCCTCCCCAGTGCCTCTCCTGGCCCTGGAA
GTTGCCACTCCAGTGCCCACCAGCCTTGTCCTAATAAAATTAAGTTGCATCATTTTGTCTGACTAGGTGT
CCTTCTATAATATTATGGGGTGGAGGGGGGTGGTATGGAGCAAGGGGCAAGTTGGGAAGACAACCTGTAG
GGCCTGCGGGGTCTATTGGGAACCAAGCTGGAGTGCAGTGGCACAATCTTGGCTCACTGCAATCTCCGCC
TCCTGGGTTCAAGCGATTCTCCTGCCTCAGCCTCCCGAGTTGTTGGGATTCCAGGCATGCATGACCAGGC
TCAGCTAATTTTTGTTTTTTTGGTAGAGACGGGGTTTCACCATATTGGCCAGGCTGGTCTCCAACTCCTA
ATCTCAGGTGATCTACCCACCTTGGCCTCCCAAATTGCTGGGATTACAGGCGTGAACCACTGCTCCCTTC
CCTGTCCTTCTGATTTTGTAGGTAACCACGTGCGGACCGAGCGGCCGCAGGAACCCCTAGTGATGGAGTT
GGCCACTCCCTCTCTGCGCGCTCGCTCGCTCACTGAGGCCGGGCGACCAAAGGTCGCCCGACGCCCGGGC
TTTGCCCGGGCGGCCTCAGTGAGCGAGCGAGCGCGCAGCTGCCTGCAGGGGCGCCTGATGCGGTATTTTC
TCCTTACGCATCTGTGCGGTATTTCACACCGCATA
[95 nt withheld, positions 4236-4330]
T
[46 nt withheld, positions 4332-4377]
C
[141 nt withheld, positions 4379-4519]
CCTTTGACGTTGGAGTCCACGTTCTTT
[37 nt withheld, positions 4547-4583]
ACTCTATCTCGGGCTATTCTTTTGATTTATAAGGGATTTTGCCGATTTCGGTCTATTGGTTAAAAAATGA
GCTGATTTAACAAAAATTTAACGCGAATTTTAACAAAATATTAACGTTTACAATTTTATGGTGCACTCTC
AGTACAATCTGCTCTGATGCCGCATAGTTAAGCCAGCCCCGACACCCGCCAACACCCGCTGACGCGCCCT
GACGGGCTTGTCTGCTCCCGGCATCCGCTTACAGACAAGCTGTGACCGTCTCCGGGAGCTGCATGTGTCA
GAGGTTTTCACCGTCATCACCGAAACGCGCGAGACGAAAGGGCCTCGTGATACGCCTATTTTTATAGGTT
AATGTCATGATAATAATGGTTTCTTAGACGTCAGGTGGCACTTTTCGGGGAAATGTGCGCGGAACCCCTA
TTTGTTTATTTTTCTAAATACATTCAAATATGTATCCGCTCATGAGACAATAACCCTGATAAATGCTTCA
ATAATATTGAAAAAGGAAGAGTATGAGTATTCAACATTTCCGTGTCGCCCTTATTCCCTTTTTTGCGGCA
TTTTGCCTTCCTGTTTTTGCTCACCCAGAAACGCTGGTGAAAGTAAAAGATGCTGAAGATCAGTTGGGTG
CACGAGTGGGTTACATCGAACTGGATCTCAACAGCGGTAAGATCCTTGAGAGTTTTCGCCCCGAAGAACG
TTTTCCAATGATGAGCACTTTTAAAGTTCTGCTATGTGGCGCGGTATTATCCCGTATTGACGCCGGGCAA
GAGCAACTCGGTCGCCGCATACACTATTCTCAGAATGACTTGGTTGAGTACTCACCAGTCACAGAAAAGC
ATCTTACGGATGGCATGACAGTAAGAGAATTATGCAGTGCTGCCATAACCATGAGTGATAACACTGCGGC
CAACTTACTTCTGACAACGATCGGAGGACCGAAGGAGCTAACCGCTTTTTTGCACAACATGGGGGATCAT
GTAACTCGCCTTGATCGTTGGGAACCGGAGCTGAATGAAGCCATACCAAACGACGAGCGTGACACCACGA
TGCCTGTAGCAATGGCAACAACGTTGCGCAAACTATTAACTGGCGAACTACTTACTCTAGCTTCCCGGCA
ACAATTAATAGACTGGATGGAGGCGGATAAAGTTGCAGGACCACTTCTGCGCTCGGCCCTTCCGGCTGGC
TGGTTTATTGCTGATAAATCTGGAGCCGGTGAGCGTGGGTCTCGCGGTATCATTGCAGCACTGGGGCCAG
ATGGTAAGCCCTCCCGTATCGTAGTTATCTACACGACGGGGAGTCAGGCAACTATGGATGAACGAAATAG
ACAGATCGCTGAGATAGGTGCCTCACTGATTAAGCATTGGTAACTGTCAGACCAAGTTTACTCATATATA
CTTTAGATTGATTTAAAACTTCATTTTTAATTTAAAAGGATCTAGGTGAAGATCCTTTTTGATAATCTCA
TGACCAAAATCCCTTAACGTGAGTTTTCGTTCCACTGAGCGTCAGACCCCGTAGAAAAGATCAAAGGATC
TTCTTGAGATCCTTTTTTTCTGCGCGTAATCTGCTGCTTGCAAACAAAAAAACCACCGCTACCAGCGGTG
GTTTGTTTGCCGGATCAAGAGCTACCAACTCTTTTTCCGAAGGTAACTGGCTTCAGCAGAGCGCAGATAC
CAAATACTGTTCTTCTAGTGTAGCCGTAGTTAGGCCACCACTTCAAGAACTCTGTAGCACCGCCTACATA
CCTCGCTCTGCTAATCCTGTTACCAGTGGCTGCTGCCAGTGGCGATAAGTCGTGTCTTACCGGGTTGGAC
TCAAGACGATAGTTACCGGATAAGGCGCAGCGGTCGGGCTGAACGGGGGGTTCGTGCACACAGCCCAGCT
TGGAGCGAACGACCTACACCGAACTGAGATACCTACAGCGTGAGCTATGAGAAAGCGCCACGCTTCCCGA
AGGGAGAAAGGCGGACAGGTATCCGGTAAGCGGCAGGGTCGGAACAGGAGAGCGCACGAGGGAGCTTCCA
GGGGGAAACGCCTGGTATCTTTATAGTCCTGTCGGGTTTCGCCACCTCTGACTTGAGCGTCGATTTTTGT
GATGCTCGTCAGGGGGGCGGAGCCTATGGAAAAACGCCAGCAACGCGGCCTTTTTACGGTTCCTGGCCTT
TTGCTGGCCTTTTGCTCACATGT
Features (pLannotate 1.2.2; 17 found; start..end, strand, type, name):
     12..39      +  repeat_region  AAV2 ITR (fragment): inverted terminal repeat of adeno-associated virus serotype 2 inverted
     68..95      +  repeat_region  AAV2 ITR (fragment): inverted terminal repeat of adeno-associated virus serotype 2 inverted
    158..224     +  CDS            small t antigen (fragment): SV40 (simian virus 40) small t antigen
    231..1409    +  promoter       EF-1α promoter: strong constitutive promoter for human elongation factor EF-1α
   1416..1433    +  misc_feature   MCS (fragment): pUC18/19 multiple cloning site
   1482..2831    +  CDS            GCaMP6f: improved fluorescent protein-based calcium sensor (Chen et al., 2013)
   2879..2903    +  misc_feature   MCS (fragment): pBluescript multiple cloning site
   2903..3491    +  misc_feature   WPRE: woodchuck hepatitis virus posttranscriptional regulatory element
   3523..3999    +  polyA_signal   hGH poly(A) signal: human growth hormone polyadenylation signal
   4039..4179    +  repeat_region  AAV2 ITR: inverted terminal repeat of adeno-associated virus serotype 2 inverted
   4184..4235    -  misc_feature   bom (fragment): basis of mobility region from pBR322
   4254..4709    +  rep_origin     f1 ori (sequence partly withheld): f1 bacteriophage origin of replication; arrow indicates direction of (+) strand synthesis
   4710..4759    -  misc_feature   bom (fragment): basis of mobility region from pBR322
   4861..4896    -  CDS            rop (fragment): Rop protein, which maintains plasmids at low copy number; rop
   4991..5095    +  promoter       AmpR promoter: bla
   5096..5956    +  CDS            AmpR: β-lactamase; bla; confers resistance to ampicillin, carbenicillin, and related antibiotics
   6127..6715    +  rep_origin     ori: high-copy-number ColE1/pMB1/pBR322/pUC origin of replication
