[The description below was written by a language model from this plasmid's Addgene catalogue record and pLannotate feature annotations shown in this document.]
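Description:
pAAV-Ef1a-FAS-GCaMP6f-WPRE is an adeno-associated virus transfer plasmid built on the pAAV-Ef1a-insert-WPRE-pA backbone for Cre-Off expression of the genetically encoded calcium indicator GCaMP6f in mammalian cells. It is propagated in bacteria as a high-copy plasmid through a ColE1/pUC-type origin and selected with ampicillin via the β-lactamase gene. An f1 phage origin is also present. The catalogue lists a total size of 6786 bp, while the sequenced record is 6,776 nt.

The expression cassette lies between AAV2 inverted terminal repeats, which provide the signals for replication and packaging of the genome into AAV particles. The feature table shows a full ITR on the 3′ side but only short fragments on the 5′ side, which may reflect the difficulty of sequencing or annotating these repeats. The human EF-1α promoter drives constitutive transcription of GCaMP6f, which the record says carries N-terminal 6xHis and Xpress tags and was derived from an earlier GCaMP6f plasmid. Downstream, a WPRE enhances transcript stability and expression, and the human growth hormone polyadenylation signal terminates the message.

According to the catalogue, LoxFAS sites, a variant lox sequence, flank the insert so that Cre recombinase switches expression off. GCaMP6f is therefore made only in transduced cells that lack Cre. These sites are not annotated in the feature table, so their exact positions and orientation are not documented here. The associated work concerns fiber photometry of brain circuits, consistent with use in recording calcium activity from Cre-negative cell populations.
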