Addgene plasmid #141237: pAAV-Ef1a-FAS-GCaMP6f-WPRE
Purpose: AAV vector with Ef1a promoter and LoxFAS sites for Cre-Off expression of GCaMP6f (GCaMP6f will not be expressed in mammalian cells that express Cre recombinase)
Depositing lab: Guohong Cui. Depositing organization: National Institute of Environmental Health Sciences (NIEHS). Publication: Spectrally Resolved Fiber Photometry for Multi-component Analysis of Brain Circuits. Meng C, Zhou J, Papaneri A, Peddada T, Xu K, Cui G. Neuron. 2018 May 16;98(4):707-717.e4. doi: 10.1016/j.neuron.2018.04.012. Epub 2018 May 3. PubMed 29731250.
Backbone
  Vector backbone: pAAV-Ef1a-insert-WPRE-pA
  Backbone manufacturer: B. Sabatini Lab
  Backbone size w/o insert (bp): 5142
  Total vector size (bp): 6786
  Vector type: AAV, Cre/Lox
Growth in bacteria
  Bacterial resistance: Ampicillin, 100 μg/mL
  Growth temperature: 37°C
  Growth strain: NEB Stable
  Copy number: High Copy
Gene/Insert
  Gene/Insert name: GCaMP6f
  Insert size (bp): 1362
  Promoter: Human elongation factor-1 alpha (EF-1 alpha)
  Tag / fusion protein: 6XHIS (N terminal on insert); Xpress (N terminal on insert)
  Cloning method: Restriction Enzyme; 5′ cloning site BamHI, XbaI (not destroyed); 3′ cloning site EcoRV (not destroyed)
  Sequencing primers: 5′ Ef1a-F, tcaagcctcagacagtggttc; 3′ WPRE-R, GCAGCGTATCCACATAG
Resource information
  A portion of this plasmid was derived from a plasmid made by: Douglas Kim (Addgene plasmid # 40755). Ultrasensitive fluorescent proteins for imaging neuronal activity. Chen TW, Wardill TJ, Sun Y, Pulver SR, Renninger SL, Baohan A, Schreiter ER, Kerr RA, Orger MB, Jayaraman V, Looger LL, Svoboda K, Kim DS. Nature. 2013 Jul 18;499(7458):295-300. doi: 10.1038/nature12354. 10.1038/nature12354 PubMed 23868258
Terms and licenses: Academic/Nonprofit Terms; Industry Terms: Not Available to Industry
How to cite: pAAV-Ef1a-FAS-GCaMP6f-WPRE was a gift from Guohong Cui (Addgene plasmid # 141237 ; http://n2t.net/addgene:141237 ; RRID:Addgene_141237)
