>Addgene plasmid #141237 | pAAV-Ef1a-FAS-GCaMP6f-WPRE | depositor partial sequence | sequence record 427160 | Insert confirmed using primers for Ef1a-3'-Fwd and WPRE-5'-Rev
ATGGGTTCTCATCATCATCATCATCATGGTATGGCTAGCATGACTGGTGGACAGCAAATGGGTCGGGATC
TGTACGACGATGACGATAAGGATCTCGCCACCATGGTCGACTCATCACGTCGTAAGTGGAATAAGACAGG
TCACGCAGTCAGAGCTATAGGTCGGCTGAGCTCACTCGAGAACGTCTATATCAAGGCCGACAAGCAGAAG
AACGGCATCAAGGCGAACTTCAAGATCCGCCACAACATCGAGGACGGCGGCGTGCAGCTCGCCTACCACT
ACCAGCAGAACACCCCCATCGGCGACGGCCCCGTGCTGCTGCCCGACAACCACTACCTGAGCGTGCAGTC
CAAACTTTCGAAAGACCCCAACGAGAAGCGCGATCACATGGTCCTGCTGGAGTTCGTGACCGCCGCCGGG
ATCACTCTCGGCATGGACGAGCTGTACAAGGGCGGTACCGGAGGGAGCATGGTGAGCAAGGGCGAGGAGC
TGTTCACCGGGGTGGTGCCCATCCTGGTCGAGCTGGACGGCGACGTAAACGGCCACAAGTTCAGCGTGTC
CGGCGAGGGTGAGGGCGATGCCACCTACGGCAAGCTGACCCTGAAGTTCATCTGCACCACCGGCAAGCTG
CCCGTGCCCTGGCCCACCCTCGTGACCACCCTGACCTACGGCGTGCAGTGCTTCAGCCGCTACCCCGACC
ACATGAAGCAGCACGACTTCTTCAAGTCCGCCATGCCCGAAGGCTACATCCAGGAGCGCACCATCTTCTT
CAAGGACGACGGCAACTACAAGACCCGCGCCGAGGTGAAGTTCGAGGGCGACACCCTGGTGAACCGCATC
GAGCTGAAGGGCATCGACTTCAAGGAGGACGGCAACATCCTGGGGCACAAGCTGGAGTACAACCTGCCGG
ACCAACTGACTGAAGAGCAGATCGCAGAATTTAAAGAGGAATTCTCCCTATTTGACAAGGACGGGGATGG
GACAATAACAACCAAGGAGCTGGGGACGGTGATGCGGTCTCTGGGGCAGAACCCCACAGAAGCAGAGCTG
CAGGACATGATCAATGAAGTAGATGCCGACGGTGACGGCACAATCGACTTCCCTGAGTTCCTGACAATGA
TGGCAAGAAAAATGAAATACAGGGACACGGAAGAAGAAATTAGAGAAGCGTTCGGTGTGTTTGATAAGGA
TGGCAATGGCTACATCAGTGCAGCAGAGCTTCGCCACGTGATGACAAACCTTGGAGAGAAGTTAACAGAT
GAAGAGGTTGATGAAATGATCAGGGAAGCAGACATCGATGGGGATGGTCAGGTAAACTACGAAGAGTTTG
TACAAATGATGACAGCGAAGG
